>Addgene plasmid #157012 | pD649-HAsp-CNTN1-Fc(DAPA)-AviTag-6xHis | addgene full sequence | sequence record 382987 | Addgene NGS Result
TTTCAATATTATTGAAGCATTTATCAGGGTTATTGTCTCATGAGCGGATACATATTTGAATGTATTTAGA
AAAATAAACAAATAGGGGTCAGTGTTACAACCAATTAACCAATTCTGAACATTATCGCGAGCCCATTTAT
ACCTGAATATGGCTCATAACACCCCTTGCTCATGACCAAAATCCCTTAACGTGAGTTACGCGCGCGTCGT
TCCACTGAGCGTCAGACCCCGTAGAAAAGATCAAAGGATCTTCTTGAGATCCTTTTTTTCTGCGCGTAAT
CTGCTGCTTGCAAACAAAAAAACCACCGCTACCAGCGGTGGTTTGTTTGCCGGATCAAGAGCTACCAACT
CTTTTTCCGAAGGTAACTGGCTTCAGCAGAGCGCAGATACCAAATACTGTTCTTCTAGTGTAGCCGTAGT
TAGCCCACCACTTCAAGAACTCTGTAGCACCGCCTACATACCTCGCTCTGCTAATCCTGTTACCAGTGGC
TGCTGCCAGTGGCGATAAGTCGTGTCTTACCGGGTTGGACTCAAGACGATAGTTACCGGATAAGGCGCAG
CGGTCGGGCTGAACGGGGGGTTCGTGCACACAGCCCAGCTTGGAGCGAACGACCTACACCGAACTGAGAT
ACCTACAGCGTGAGCTATGAGAAAGCGCCACGCTTCCCGAAGGGAGAAAGGCGGACAGGTATCCGGTAAG
CGGCAGGGTCGGAACAGGAGAGCGCACGAGGGAGCTTCCAGGGGGAAACGCCTGGTATCTTTATAGTCCT
GTCGGGTTTCGCCACCTCTGACTTGAGCGTCGATTTTTGTGATGCTCGTCAGGGGGGCGGAGCCTATGGA
AAAACGCCAGCAACGCGGCCTTTTTACGGTTCCTGGCCTTTTGCTGGCCTTTTGCTCACATGTTCTTTCC
TGCGTTATCCCCTGATTCTGTGGATAACCGTATTACCGCCTTTGAGTGAGCTGATACCGCTCGCCGCAGC
CGAACGACCGAGCGCAGCGAGTCAGTGAGCGAGGAAGCGGAAGGCGAGAGTAGGGAACTGCCAGGCATCA
AACTAAGCAGAAGGCCCCTGACGGATGGCCTTTTTGCGTTTCTACAAACTCTTTCTGTGTTGTAAAACGA
CGGCCAGTCTTAAGCTCGGGCCCCCTGGGCGGTTCTGATAACGAGTAATCGTTAATCCGCAAATAACGTA
AAAACCCGCTTCGGCGGGTTTTTTTATGGGGGGAGTTTAGGGAAAGAGCATTTGTCAGAATATTTAAGGG
CGCCTGTCACTTTGCTTGATATATGAGAATTATTTAACCTTATAAATGAGAAAAAAGCAACGCACTTTAA
ATAAGATACGTTGCTTTTTCGATTGATGAACACCTATAATTAAACTATTCATCTATTATTTATGATTTTT
TGTATATACAATATTTCTAGTTTGTTAAAGAGAATTAAGAAAATAAATCTCGAAAATAATAAAGGGAAAA
TCAGTTTTTGATATCAAAATTATACATGTCAACGATAATACAAAATATAATACAAACTATAAGATGTTAT
CAGTATTTATTATCATTTAGAATAAATTTTGTGTCGCCCTTAATTGTGAGCGGATAACAATTACGAGCTT
CATGCACAGTGGCGTTGACTCAATATTGGCCATTAGCCATATTATTCATTGGTTATATAGCATAAATCAA
TATTGGCTATTGGCCATTGCATACGTTGTATCTATATCATAATATGTACATTTATATTGGCTCATGTCCA
ATATGACCGCCATGTTGGCATTGATTATTGACTAGTTATTAATAGTAATCAATTACGGGGTCATTAGTTC
ATAGCCCATATATGGAGTTCCGCGTTACATAACTTACGGTAAATGGCCCGCCTGGCTGACCGCCCAACGA
CCCCCGCCCATTGACGTCAATAATGACGTATGTTCCCATAGTAACGCCAATAGGGACTTTCCATTGACGT
CAATGGGTGGAGTATTTACGGTAAACTGCCCACTTGGCAGTACATCAAGTGTATCATATGCCAAGTACGC
CCCCTATTGACGTCAATGACGGTAAATGGCCCGCCTGGCATTATGCCCAGTACATGACCTTATGGGACTT
TCCTACTTGGCAGTACATCTACGTATTAGTCATCGCTATTACCATGGTGATGCGGTTTTGGCAGTACATC
AATGGGCGTGGATAGCGGTTTGACTCACGGGGATTTCCAAGTCTCCACCCCATTGACGTCAATGGGAGTT
TGTTTTGGCACCAAAATCAACGGGACTTTCCAAAATGTCGTAACAACTCCGCCCCATTGACGCAAATGGG
CGGTAGGCGTGTACGGTGGGAGGTCTATATAAGCAGAGCTCGTTTAGTGAACCGTCAGATCGCCTGGAGA
CGCCATCCACGCTGTTTTGACCTCCATAGAAGACACCGGGACCGATCCAGCCTCCGCGGCCGGGAACGGT
GCATTGGAACGCGGATTCCCCGTGCCAAGAGTGACGTAAGTACCGCCTATAGAGTCTATAGGCCCACCCC
CTTGGCTTCGTTAGAACGCGGCTACAATTAATACATAACCTTATGTATCATACACATACGATTTAGGTGA
CACTATAGAATAACATCCACTTTGCCTTTCTCTCCACAGGTGTCCACTCCCAGGTCCAACTGCACCTCGG
TTCTATCGAAAACGCGCCTGCTAGCGCCACCATGAAGACCATCATTGCCCTGAGCTACATCTTCTGCCTG
GTGTTCGCTGCGGCCGCCGAGTTTACCTGGTATAGAAGATATGGCCACGGCGTGTCCGAAGAGGACAAAG
GCTTTGGCCCCATCTTCGAGGAACAGCCCATCAACACAATCTACCCCGAGGAAAGCCTGGAAGGCAAGGT
GTCCCTGAACTGCAGAGCCAGAGCCTCTCCATTTCCTGTGTACAAGTGGCGGATGAACAACGGCGACGTG
GACCTGACCAGCGACAGATATAGCATGGTCGGAGGCAACCTGGTCATCAACAACCCCGACAAGCAGAAGG
ACGCCGGCATCTACTACTGCCTGGCCAGCAACAATTACGGCATGGTCCGAAGCACAGAGGCCACACTGAG
CTTCGGCTATCTGGACCCATTTCCTCCAGAGGAACGGCCCGAAGTTCGCGTGAAAGAAGGCAAAGGCATG
GTGCTGCTGTGCGACCCTCCTTATCACTTCCCCGACGACCTGAGCTACAGATGGCTGCTGAACGAGTTCC
CCGTGTTCATCACCATGGACAAGCGGAGATTCGTGTCCCAGACCAACGGCAACCTGTATATCGCCAACGT
GGAAGCCAGCGACAAGGGCAACTACAGCTGCTTCGTGTCTAGCCCCAGCATCACCAAGAGCGTGTTCAGC
AAGTTCATCCCTCTGATCCCCATTCCTGAGCGGACCACCAAGCCTTATCCTGCCGATATCGTGGTGCAGT
TCAAGGATGTGTACGCCCTGATGGGCCAGAACGTGACCCTGGAATGTTTCGCCCTGGGCAACCCTGTGCC
AGACATTAGATGGCGGAAGGTGCTGGAACCTATGCCTAGCACAGCCGAGATCTCTACATCTGGCGCCGTG
CTGAAGATCTTTAACATCCAGCTCGAGGACGAGGGCATCTACGAGTGCGAGGCCGAGAACATCAGAGGCA
AGGATAAGCACCAGGCCAGAATCTACGTGCAGGCCTTTCCTGAGTGGGTCGAGCACATCAACGACACCGA
AGTGGACATCGGCAGCGACCTGTATTGGCCTTGTGTGGCCACCGGCAAGCCCATTCCTACAATCCGGTGG
CTGAAGAACGGCTACGCCTATCACAAGGGCGAGCTGAGACTGTACGACGTGACCTTCGAGAACGCCGGAA
TGTACCAGTGTATCGCCGAGAATACCTACGGCGCCATCTACGCCAACGCCGAGCTGAAAATTCTGGCCCT
GGCTCCTACCTTTGAGATGAACCCCATGAAGAAGAAGATCCTGGCCGCCAAAGGCGGCAGAGTGATCATC
GAGTGCAAGCCCAAAGCCGCTCCTAAGCCTAAGTTCAGCTGGTCCAAGGGCACCGAGTGGCTGGTCAATA
GCAGCAGAATCCTGATCTGGGAGGACGGCAGCCTGGAAATCAACAACATCACCAGAAACGACGGCGGGAT
CTACACCTGTTTCGCCGAAAACAACCGCGGCAAGGCCAACTCTACAGGCACCCTCGTGATCACAGACCCC
ACCAGAATCATCCTGGCTCCAATCAACGCCGACATCACCGTGGGCGAGAATGCCACAATGCAGTGCGCCG
CCTCTTTCGACCCTGCTCTGGATCTGACCTTCGTGTGGTCCTTCAATGGCTACGTGATCGACTTCAACAA
AGAGAACATCCACTACCAGCGGAACTTCATGCTGGACAGCAACGGCGAGCTGCTGATCAGAAATGCCCAG
CTGAAGCACGCCGGACGGTACACATGTACAGCCCAGACCATCGTGGATAACAGCAGCGCCTCTGCCGATC
TGGTTGTTAGAGGACCTCCTGGACCACCTGGCGGCCTGAGAATTGAGGATATCAGAGCCACAAGCGTGGC
CCTGACATGGTCCAGAGGCAGCGATAATCACAGCCCCATCAGCAAGTACACCATCCAGACCAAGACCATC
CTGAGCGACGACTGGAAGGATGCCAAGACCGATCCACCTATCATCGAGGGAAACATGGAAGCCGCCAGAG
CCGTGGATCTGATCCCTTGGATGGAATACGAGTTCAGAGTGGTGGCCACTAACACACTCGGAAGAGGCGA
GCCTAGCATCCCCAGCAACAGAATCAAAACCGACGGCGCTGCCCCTAATGTGGCCCCTTCTGATGTTGGC
GGAGGCGGCGGAAGAAACAGAGAGCTGACAATTACTTGGGCCCCTCTGAGCAGAGAGTACCACTACGGCA
ACAACTTCGGCTACATCGTGGCCTTCAAGCCCTTCGACGGCGAGGAATGGAAGAAAGTGACCGTGACCAA
TCCTGACACCGGCAGATACGTGCACAAGGACGAGACAATGAGCCCCTCCACCGCCTTCCAAGTGAAAGTG
AAGGCCTTTAACAACAAAGGCGACGGCCCTTACAGCCTGGTGGCCGTGATCAATTCTGCCCAGGATGCTC
CTTCTGAGGCCCCTACTGAAGTGGGCGTGAAAGTGCTGAGCAGCAGCGAGATTTCTGTGCACTGGGAACA
CGTGCTGGAAAAGATCGTGGAAAGCTACCAGATCCGGTACTGGGCCGCTCACGACAAAGAAGAGGCCGCC
AATAGAGTGCAAGTGACGAGCCAAGAGTACAGCGCCAGGCTGGAAAACCTGCTGCCTGACACACAGTACT
TCATCGAAGTGGGAGCCTGCAATAGCGCCGGATGTGGACCTCCTAGCGACATGATCGAGGCCTTTACCAA
GAAGGCCCCTCCTAGCCAGCCTCCTAGAATCATCAGCTCTGTCAGAAGCGGCAGCCGGTACATCATCACC
TGGGATCATGTGGTGGCCCTGTCCAATGAGAGCACCGTGACAGGCTACAAGGTGCTGTACAGACCCGATG
GCCAGCACGACGGAAAGCTGTATAGCACCCACAAGCACAGCATCGAGGTGCCCATTCCAAGAGATGGCGA
GTACGTGGTGGAAGTGCGGGCTCATTCTGATGGCGGAGATGGGGTCGTGTCTCAAGTTGGCGCGCCGGGC
GGCGACAAGACCCACACCTGCCCCCCCTGCCCAGCTCCAGAACTGCTGGGAGGGCCTTCCGTGTTCCTGT
TCCCCCCCAAGCCCAAGGACACCCTGATGATCAGCAGGACCCCCGAGGTGACCTGCGTGGTGGTGGCCGT
GTCCCACGAGGACCCAGAGGTGAAGTTCAACTGGTACGTGGACGGCGTGGAGGTGCACAACGCCAAGACC
AAGCCCAGAGAGGAGCAGTACAACAGCACCTACAGGGTGGTGTCCGTGCTGACCGTGCTGCACCAGGACT
GGCTGAACGGCAAAGAATACAAGTGCAAAGTCTCCAACAAGGCCCTGGCTGCCCCAATCGAAAAGACAAT
CAGCAAGGCCAAGGGCCAGCCACGGGAGCCCCAGGTGTACACCCTGCCCCCCAGCCGGGAGGAGATGACC
AAGAACCAGGTGTCCCTGACCTGTCTGGTGAAGGGCTTCTACCCCAGCGATATCGCCGTGGAGTGGGAGA
GCAACGGCCAGCCCGAGAACAACTACAAGACCACCCCCCCAGTGCTGGACAGCGACGGCAGCTTCTTCCT
GTACAGCAAGCTGACCGTGGACAAGTCCAGGTGGCAGCAGGGCAACGTGTTCAGCTGCAGCGTGATGCAC
GAGGCCCTGCACAACCACTACACCCAGAAGTCCCTGAGCCTGAGCCCCGGCGGCAGCGGTCTTAATGATA
TTTTCGAGGCTCAGAAGATTGAGTGGCATGAACACCACCACCATCACCACTAAGGCCGGCCTGTAGTCAC
TGGCACAACGCGTTACCCGGTAAGCCAATCGGGTATACACGGTCGTCATACTGCAGACAGGGTTCTTCTA
CTTTGCAAGATAGTCTTGAGTAGTAAAATAAATAGATAGAGAAAATCAGCCTCGACTGTGCCTTCTAGTT
GCCAGCCATCTGTTGTTTGCCCCTCCCCCGTGCCTTCCTTGACCCTGGAAGGTGCCACTCCCACTGTCCT
TTCCTAATAAAATGAGGAAATTGCATCACAACACTCAACCCTATCTCGGTCTATTCTTTTGATTTATAAG
GGATTTTGCCGATTTCGGCCTATTGGTTAAAAAATGAGCTGATTTAACAAAAATTTAACGCGAATTAATT
CTGTGGAATGTGTGTCAGTTAGGGTGTGGAAAGTCCCCAGGCTCCCCAGCAGGCAGAAGTATGCAAAGCA
TGCATCTCAATTAGTCAGCAACCAGGTGTGGAAAGTCCCCAGGCTCCCCAGCAGGCAGAAGTATGCAAAG
CATGCATCTCAATTAGTCAGCAACCATAGTCCCGCCCCTAACTCCGCCCATCCCGCCCCTAACTCCGCCC
AGTTCCGCCCATTCTCCGCCCCATGGCTGACTAATTTTTTTTATTTATGCAGAGGCCGAGGCCGCCTCTG
CCTCTGAGCTATTCCAGAAGTAGTGAGGAGGCTTTTTTGGAGGCCTAGGCTTTTGCAAAAAGCTCCCGGG
AGCTTGTATATCCATTTTCGGATCTGATCAGCACGTGTTGACAATTAATCATCGGCATAGTATATCGGCA
TAGTATAATACGACAAGGTGAGGAACTAAACCATGACCGAGTACAAGCCCACGGTGCGCCTCGCCACCCG
CGACGACGTCCCCAGGGCCGTACGCACCCTCGCCGCCGCGTTCGCCGACTACCCCGCCACGCGCCACACC
GTCGATCCGGACCGCCACATCGAGCGGGTCACCGAGCTGCAAGAACTCTTCCTCACGCGCGTCGGGCTCG
ACATCGGCAAGGTGTGGGTCGCGGACGACGGCGCCGCGGTGGCGGTCTGGACCACGCCGGAGAGCGTCGA
AGCGGGGGCGGTGTTCGCCGAGATCGGCCCGCGCATGGCCGAGTTGAGCGGTTCCCGGCTGGCCGCGCAG
CAACAGATGGAAGGCCTCCTGGCGCCGCACCGGCCCAAGGAGCCCGCGTGGTTCCTGGCCACCGTCGGCG
TCTCGCCCGACCACCAGGGCAAGGGTCTGGGCAGCGCCGTCGTGCTCCCCGGAGTGGAGGCGGCCGAGCG
CGCCGGGGTGCCCGCCTTCCTGGAGACATCCGCGCCCCGCAACCTCCCCTTCTACGAGCGGCTCGGCTTC
ACCGTCACCGCCGACGTCGAGGTGCCCGAAGGACCGCGCACCTGGTGCATGACCCGCAAGCCCGGTGCCT
GACACGTGCTACGAGATTTCGATTCCACCGCCGCCTTCTATGAAAGGTTGGGCTTCGGAATCGTTTTCCG
GGACGCCGGCTGGATGATCCTCCAGCGCGGGGATCTCATGCTGGAGTTCTTCGCCCACCCCAACTTGTTT
ATTGCAGCTTATAATGGTTACAAATAAAGCAATAGCATCACAAATTTCACAAATAAAGCATTTTTTTCAC
TGCATTCTAGTTGTGGTTTGTCCAAACTCATCAATGTATCTTATCATGTCTGTATACCGTCGACCTCTAG
CTAGAGCTTGGCGTAATCATGGTCATTACCAATGCTTAATCAGTGAGGCACCTATCTCAGCGATCTGTCT
ATTTCGTTCATCCATAGTTGCCTGACTCCCCGTCGTGTAGATAACTACGATACGGGAGGGCTTACCATCT
GGCCCCAGCGCTGCGATGATACCGCGAGAACCACGCTCACCGGCTCCGGATTTATCAGCAATAAACCAGC
CAGCCGGAAGGGCCGAGCGCAGAAGTGGTCCTGCAACTTTATCCGCCTCCATCCAGTCTATTAATTGTTG
CCGGGAAGCTAGAGTAAGTAGTTCGCCAGTTAATAGTTTGCGCAACGTTGTTGCCATCGCTACAGGCATC
GTGGTGTCACGCTCGTCGTTTGGTATGGCTTCATTCAGCTCCGGTTCCCAACGATCAAGGCGAGTTACAT
GATCCCCCATGTTGTGCAAAAAAGCGGTTAGCTCCTTCGGTCCTCCGATCGTTGTCAGAAGTAAGTTGGC
CGCAGTGTTATCACTCATGGTTATGGCAGCACTGCATAATTCTCTTACTGTCATGCCATCCGTAAGATGC
TTTTCTGTGACTGGTGAGTACTCAACCAAGTCATTCTGAGAATAGTGTATGCGGCGACCGAGTTGCTCTT
GCCCGGCGTCAATACGGGATAATACCGCGCCACATAGCAGAACTTTAAAAGTGCTCATCATTGGAAAACG
TTCTTCGGGGCGAAAACTCTCAAGGATCTTACCGCTGTTGAGATCCAGTTCGATGTAACCCACTCGTGCA
CCCAACTGATCTTCAGCATCTTTTACTTTCACCAGCGTTTCTGGGTGAGCAAAAACAGGAAGGCAAAATG
CCGCAAAAAAGGGAATAAGGGCGACACGGAAATGTTGAATACTCATATTCTTCCTT
Features (pLannotate 1.2.2; 21 found; start..end, strand, type, name):
    119..143     -  CDS            KanR (fragment): aminoglycoside phosphotransferase; aph(3')-Ia; confers resistance to kanamycin
    254..842     +  rep_origin     ori: high-copy-number ColE1/pMB1/pBR322/pUC origin of replication
   1067..1084    +  terminator     rrnB T2 terminator (fragment): transcription terminator T2 from the E. coli rrnB gene
   1109..1128    -  CDS            lacZα (fragment): LacZα fragment of β-galactosidase; lacZ fragment
   1584..1600    +  protein_bind   lac operator: The lac repressor binds to the lac operator to inhibit transcription in E. coli. This inhibition can be relieved by adding lactose or isopropyl-β-D-thiogalactopyranoside (IPTG). lac repressor encoded by lacI
   1843..2146    +  enhancer       CMV enhancer: human cytomegalovirus immediate early enhancer
   2147..2350    +  promoter       CMV promoter: human cytomegalovirus (CMV) immediate early promoter
   2486..2529    +  intron         CMV intron (fragment): modified intron A from human cytomegalovirus
   2581..2599    +  promoter       SP6 promoter: promoter for bacteriophage SP6 RNA polymerase
   2603..2640    +  CDS            IgH signal sequence (fragment): signal sequence from the mouse immunoglobulin heavy chain variable region
   2701..5721    +  CDS            CNTN1: CNTN1_HUMAN - Experimental evidence at protein level: Swiss-Prot protein existence level 1. Contactins mediate cell surface interactions during nervous system development. Involved in the formation of paranodal axo-glial junctions in myelinated peripheral nerves and in the signaling between axons and myelinating glial cells via its association with CNTNAP1. Participates in oligodendrocytes generation by acting as a ligand of NOTCH1. Its association with NOTCH1 promotes NOTCH1 activation through the released notch intracellular domain (NICD) and subsequent translocation to the nucleus. Interact
   5644..6351    +  CDS            IGHG4 (fragment): IGHG4_HUMAN - Experimental evidence at protein level: Swiss-Prot protein existence level 1. Constant region of immunoglobulin heavy chains. Immunoglobulins, also known as antibodies, are membrane-bound or secreted glycoproteins produced by B lymphocytes. In the recognition phase of humoral immunity, the membrane-bound immunoglobulins serve as receptors which, upon binding of a specific antigen, trigger the clonal expansion and differentiation of B lymphocytes into immunoglobulins- secreting plasma cells. Secreted immunoglobulins mediate the effector phase of humoral immunity, which results in
   6566..6677    +  polyA_signal   bGH poly(A) signal: bovine growth hormone polyadenylation signal
   6678..6786    +  rep_origin     f1 ori (fragment): f1 bacteriophage origin of replication; arrow indicates direction of (+) strand synthesis
   6800..7129    +  promoter       SV40 promoter: SV40 enhancer and early promoter
   7177..7224    +  promoter       EM7 promoter: synthetic bacterial promoter&nbsp
   7243..7842    +  CDS            PuroR (fragment): puromycin N-acetyltransferase; pac from Streptomyces; confers resistance to puromycin
   7852..7977    +  CDS            ble (fragment): BLE_KLEPN - Experimental evidence at protein level: Swiss-Prot protein existence level 1. Binding protein with a strong affinity to the bleomycin family of antibiotics. Binds to CL990; an antimitotic-antibiotic compound. From Klebsiella pneumoniae.
   7972..8093    +  polyA_signal   SV40 poly(A) signal: SV40 polyadenylation signal
   8146..9006    -  CDS            AmpR: β-lactamase; bla; confers resistance to ampicillin, carbenicillin, and related antibiotics
   9009..89      -  promoter       AmpR promoter (fragment) (across the origin): bla
