[The description below was written by a language model from this plasmid's Addgene catalogue record and pLannotate feature annotations shown in this document.]
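Description:
pD649-HAsp-CNTN1-Fc(DAPA)-AviTag-6xHis is a mammalian expression plasmid built on the pD649 backbone for producing the extracellular domain of human contactin-1 (CNTN1) as a secreted Fc fusion protein. It is propagated in E. coli as a high-copy plasmid through a ColE1/pUC-type origin and selected with ampicillin via the β-lactamase gene. The sequenced record is about 9 kb, consistent with the stated backbone and insert sizes.

Expression is driven by the CMV immediate-early enhancer and promoter, followed by a fragment of CMV intron A and an SP6 promoter, which could also allow in vitro transcription. The open reading frame begins with a short leader (named HAsp in the plasmid title; the annotation software matches part of it to an immunoglobulin heavy-chain signal sequence) that directs the protein into the secretory pathway. The CNTN1 ectodomain, cloned between preserved 5′ and 3′ restriction sites, is fused at its C terminus to a human IgG Fc region carrying the D265A and P329A (DAPA) substitutions, which are commonly used to reduce Fc effector binding. It is then followed by an AviTag for site-specific enzymatic biotinylation and a 6xHis tag for metal-affinity purification, with a bGH polyadenylation signal ending the transcript. The AviTag and His tag are recorded in the catalogue fields but are not separately annotated in the feature table.

A downstream SV40 promoter/EM7 cassette encodes a puromycin resistance gene with an SV40 poly(A) signal, offering potential selection in mammalian cells. Small fragments of KanR, lacZα, f1 ori and ble appear to be backbone remnants. The depositor notes that some plasmids in this collection may carry an IS4-like transposase insertion upstream of the CMV promoter. The construct belongs to a set used to map interactions among human immunoglobulin-superfamily cell-surface proteins.
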