Addgene plasmid #157012: pD649-HAsp-CNTN1-Fc(DAPA)-AviTag-6xHis
Purpose: Mammalian expression of cell-surface protein extracellular domain fused to Fc(DAPA)-Avi-6xHis. Protein is secreted from cells.
Depositing lab: Chris Garcia. Depositing organization: Stanford University. Publication: A Human IgSF Cell-Surface Interactome Reveals a Complex Network of Protein-Protein Interactions. Wojtowicz WM, Vielmetter J, Fernandes RA, Siepe DH, Eastman CL, Chisholm GB, Cox S, Klock H, Anderson PW, Rue SM, Miller JJ, Glaser SM, Bragstad ML, Vance J, Lam AW, Lesley SA, Zinn K, Garcia KC. Cell. 2020 Aug 20;182(4):1027-1043.e17. doi: 10.1016/j.cell.2020.07.025. PubMed 32822567.
Backbone
  Vector backbone: pD649
  Backbone size w/o insert (bp): 6106
  Vector type: Mammalian Expression
Growth in bacteria
  Bacterial resistance: Ampicillin, 100 μg/mL
  Growth temperature: 37°C
  Growth strain: DH5alpha
  Copy number: High Copy
Gene/Insert
  Gene/Insert name: CNTN1
  Species: H. sapiens (human)
  Insert size (bp): 2910
  Mutation: Fc region of human IgG contains D265A and P329A mutations (DAPA)
  Entrez Gene: CNTN1 (a.k.a. F3, GP135, MYPCN)
  Promoter: CMV/SP6
  Tag / fusion protein: Fc(DAPA)-AviTag-6xHis (C terminal on backbone)
  Cloning method: Restriction Enzyme; 5′ cloning site GCGGCCGC (not destroyed); 3′ cloning site GGCGCGCC (not destroyed)
  Sequencing primers: 5′ ATTTAGGTGACACTATAG; 3′ CACGTACCAGTTGAACTTCACC
Resource information
  A portion of this plasmid was derived from a plasmid made by: synthesis by ThermoFisher
Terms and licenses: Academic/Nonprofit Terms; Industry Terms: Not Available to Industry
Depositor comments: Some plasmids in this collection may have an IS4-like element ISVsa5 family transposase upstream of the CMV promoter.
How to cite: pD649-HAsp-CNTN1-Fc(DAPA)-AviTag-6xHis was a gift from Chris Garcia (Addgene plasmid # 157012 ; http://n2t.net/addgene:157012 ; RRID:Addgene_157012)
