>Addgene plasmid #157012 | pD649-HAsp-CNTN1-Fc(DAPA)-AviTag-6xHis | depositor partial sequence | sequence record 303134 | insert (extracellular domain)
GAGTTTACCTGGTATAGAAGATATGGCCACGGCGTGTCCGAAGAGGACAAAGGCTTTGGCCCCATCTTCG
AGGAACAGCCCATCAACACAATCTACCCCGAGGAAAGCCTGGAAGGCAAGGTGTCCCTGAACTGCAGAGC
CAGAGCCTCTCCATTTCCTGTGTACAAGTGGCGGATGAACAACGGCGACGTGGACCTGACCAGCGACAGA
TATAGCATGGTCGGAGGCAACCTGGTCATCAACAACCCCGACAAGCAGAAGGACGCCGGCATCTACTACT
GCCTGGCCAGCAACAATTACGGCATGGTCCGAAGCACAGAGGCCACACTGAGCTTCGGCTATCTGGACCC
ATTTCCTCCAGAGGAACGGCCCGAAGTTCGCGTGAAAGAAGGCAAAGGCATGGTGCTGCTGTGCGACCCT
CCTTATCACTTCCCCGACGACCTGAGCTACAGATGGCTGCTGAACGAGTTCCCCGTGTTCATCACCATGG
ACAAGCGGAGATTCGTGTCCCAGACCAACGGCAACCTGTATATCGCCAACGTGGAAGCCAGCGACAAGGG
CAACTACAGCTGCTTCGTGTCTAGCCCCAGCATCACCAAGAGCGTGTTCAGCAAGTTCATCCCTCTGATC
CCCATTCCTGAGCGGACCACCAAGCCTTATCCTGCCGATATCGTGGTGCAGTTCAAGGATGTGTACGCCC
TGATGGGCCAGAACGTGACCCTGGAATGTTTCGCCCTGGGCAACCCTGTGCCAGACATTAGATGGCGGAA
GGTGCTGGAACCTATGCCTAGCACAGCCGAGATCTCTACATCTGGCGCCGTGCTGAAGATCTTTAACATC
CAGCTCGAGGACGAGGGCATCTACGAGTGCGAGGCCGAGAACATCAGAGGCAAGGATAAGCACCAGGCCA
GAATCTACGTGCAGGCCTTTCCTGAGTGGGTCGAGCACATCAACGACACCGAAGTGGACATCGGCAGCGA
CCTGTATTGGCCTTGTGTGGCCACCGGCAAGCCCATTCCTACAATCCGGTGGCTGAAGAACGGCTACGCC
TATCACAAGGGCGAGCTGAGACTGTACGACGTGACCTTCGAGAACGCCGGAATGTACCAGTGTATCGCCG
AGAATACCTACGGCGCCATCTACGCCAACGCCGAGCTGAAAATTCTGGCCCTGGCTCCTACCTTTGAGAT
GAACCCCATGAAGAAGAAGATCCTGGCCGCCAAAGGCGGCAGAGTGATCATCGAGTGCAAGCCCAAAGCC
GCTCCTAAGCCTAAGTTCAGCTGGTCCAAGGGCACCGAGTGGCTGGTCAATAGCAGCAGAATCCTGATCT
GGGAGGACGGCAGCCTGGAAATCAACAACATCACCAGAAACGACGGCGGGATCTACACCTGTTTCGCCGA
AAACAACCGCGGCAAGGCCAACTCTACAGGCACCCTCGTGATCACAGACCCCACCAGAATCATCCTGGCT
CCAATCAACGCCGACATCACCGTGGGCGAGAATGCCACAATGCAGTGCGCCGCCTCTTTCGACCCTGCTC
TGGATCTGACCTTCGTGTGGTCCTTCAATGGCTACGTGATCGACTTCAACAAAGAGAACATCCACTACCA
GCGGAACTTCATGCTGGACAGCAACGGCGAGCTGCTGATCAGAAATGCCCAGCTGAAGCACGCCGGACGG
TACACATGTACAGCCCAGACCATCGTGGATAACAGCAGCGCCTCTGCCGATCTGGTTGTTAGAGGACCTC
CTGGACCACCTGGCGGCCTGAGAATTGAGGATATCAGAGCCACAAGCGTGGCCCTGACATGGTCCAGAGG
CAGCGATAATCACAGCCCCATCAGCAAGTACACCATCCAGACCAAGACCATCCTGAGCGACGACTGGAAG
GATGCCAAGACCGATCCACCTATCATCGAGGGAAACATGGAAGCCGCCAGAGCCGTGGATCTGATCCCTT
GGATGGAATACGAGTTCAGAGTGGTGGCCACTAACACACTCGGAAGAGGCGAGCCTAGCATCCCCAGCAA
CAGAATCAAAACCGACGGCGCTGCCCCTAATGTGGCCCCTTCTGATGTTGGCGGAGGCGGCGGAAGAAAC
AGAGAGCTGACAATTACTTGGGCCCCTCTGAGCAGAGAGTACCACTACGGCAACAACTTCGGCTACATCG
TGGCCTTCAAGCCCTTCGACGGCGAGGAATGGAAGAAAGTGACCGTGACCAATCCTGACACCGGCAGATA
CGTGCACAAGGACGAGACAATGAGCCCCTCCACCGCCTTCCAAGTGAAAGTGAAGGCCTTTAACAACAAA
GGCGACGGCCCTTACAGCCTGGTGGCCGTGATCAATTCTGCCCAGGATGCTCCTTCTGAGGCCCCTACTG
AAGTGGGCGTGAAAGTGCTGAGCAGCAGCGAGATTTCTGTGCACTGGGAACACGTGCTGGAAAAGATCGT
GGAAAGCTACCAGATCCGGTACTGGGCCGCTCACGACAAAGAAGAGGCCGCCAATAGAGTGCAAGTGACG
AGCCAAGAGTACAGCGCCAGGCTGGAAAACCTGCTGCCTGACACACAGTACTTCATCGAAGTGGGAGCCT
GCAATAGCGCCGGATGTGGACCTCCTAGCGACATGATCGAGGCCTTTACCAAGAAGGCCCCTCCTAGCCA
GCCTCCTAGAATCATCAGCTCTGTCAGAAGCGGCAGCCGGTACATCATCACCTGGGATCATGTGGTGGCC
CTGTCCAATGAGAGCACCGTGACAGGCTACAAGGTGCTGTACAGACCCGATGGCCAGCACGACGGAAAGC
TGTATAGCACCCACAAGCACAGCATCGAGGTGCCCATTCCAAGAGATGGCGAGTACGTGGTGGAAGTGCG
GGCTCATTCTGATGGCGGAGATGGGGTCGTGTCTCAAGTT
